>Addgene plasmid #168217 | pMEH343 CD63 MS2 HA | addgene full sequence | sequence record 350176 | Addgene NGS Result
GCAAGGCTTGACCGACAATTGCATGAAGAATCTGCTTAGGGTTAGGCGTTTTGCGCTGCTTCGCGATGTA
CGGGCCAGATATACGCGTTGACATTGATTATTGACTAGTTATTAATAGTAATCAATTACGGGGTCATTAG
TTCATAGCCCATATATGGAGTTCCGCGTTACATAACTTACGGTAAATGGCCCGCCTGGCTGACCGCCCAA
CGACCCCCGCCCATTGACGTCAATAATGACGTATGTTCCCATAGTAACGCCAATAGGGACTTTCCATTGA
CGTCAATGGGTGGAGTATTTACGGTAAACTGCCCACTTGGCAGTACATCAAGTGTATCATATGCCAAGTA
CGCCCCCTATTGACGTCAATGACGGTAAATGGCCCGCCTGGCATTATGCCCAGTACATGACCTTATGGGA
CTTTCCTACTTGGCAGTACATCTACGTATTAGTCATCGCTATTACCATGGTGATGCGGTTTTGGCAGTAC
ATCAATGGGCGTGGATAGCGGTTTGACTCACGGGGATTTCCAAGTCTCCACCCCATTGACGTCAATGGGA
GTTTGTTTTGGCACCAAAATCAACGGGACTTTCCAAAATGTCGTAACAACTCCGCCCCATTGACGCAAAT
GGGCGGTAGGCGTGTACGGTGGGAGGTCTATATAAGCAGAGCTCTCTGGCTAACTAGAGAACCCACTGCT
TACTGGCTTATCGAAATTAATACGACTCACTATAGGGAGACCCAAGCTGGGTACCATGGCGGTGGAAGGA
GGAATGAAATGTGTGAAGTTCTTGCTCTACGTCCTCCTGCTGGCCTTTTGCGCCTGTGCAGTGGGACTGA
TTGCCGTGGGTGTCGGGGCACAGCTTGTCCTGAGTCAGACCATAATCCAGGGGGCTACCCCTGGCTCTCT
GTTGCCAGTGGTCATCATCGCAGTGGGTGTCTTCCTCTTCCTGGTGGCTTTTGTGGGCTGCTGCGGGGCC
TGCAAGGAGAACTATTGTCTTATGATCACGTTTGCCATCTTTCTGTCTCTTATCATGTTGGTGGAGGTGG
CCGCAGCCATTGCTGGCTATGTGTTTAGAGATAAGGTGATGTCAGAGTTTAATAACAACTTCCGGCAGCA
GATGGAGAATTACCCGAAAAACAACCACACTGCTTCGATCCTGGACAGGATGCAGGCAGATTTTAAGTGC
TGTGGGGCTGCTAACTACACAGATTGGGAGAAAATCCCTTCCATGTCGAAGAACCGAGTCCCCGACTCCT
GCTGCATTAATGTTACTGTGGGCTGTGGGATTAATTTCAACGAGAAGGCGATCCATAAGGAGGGCTGTGT
GGAGAAGATTGGGGGCTGGCTGAGGAAAAATGTGCTGGTGGTAGCTGCAGCAGCCCTTGGAATTGCTTTT
GTCGAGGTTTTGGGAATTGTCTTTGCCTGCTGCCTCGTGAAGAGTATCAGAAGTGGCTACGAGGTGATGG
CTAGCAGTGGCTCTGGTAGCATGGCTTCTAACTTTACTCAGTTCGTTCTCGTCGACAATGGCGGAACTGG
CGACGTGACTGTCGCCCCAAGCAACTTCGCTAACGGGATCGCTGAATGGATCAGCTCTAACTCGCGTTCA
CAGGCTTACAAAGTAACCTGTAGCGTTCGTCAGAGCTCTGCGCAGAATCGCAAATACACCATCAAAGTCG
AGGTGCCTAAAGGCGCCTGGCGTTCGTACTTAAATATGGAACTAACCATTCCAATTTTCGCCACGAATTC
CGACTGCGAGCTTATTGTTAAGGCAATGCAAGGTCTCCTAAAAGATGGAAACCCGATTCCCTCAGCAATC
GCAGCGAATAGCGGTATTTATGCAATGGCGAGCAATTTCACCCAGTTCGTTCTCGTCGACAATGGCGGAA
CTGGCGACGTGACTGTCGCCCCAAGCAACTTCGCTAACGGGATCGCTGAATGGATCAGCTCTAACTCGCG
TTCACAGGCTTACAAAGTAACCTGTAGCGTTCGTCAGAGCTCTGCGCAGAATCGCAAATACACCATCAAA
GTCGAGGTGCCTAAAGGCGCCTGGCGTTCGTACTTAAATATGGAACTAACCATTCCAATTTTCGCCACGA
ATTCCGACTGCGAGCTTATTGTTAAGGCAATGCAAGGTCTCCTAAAAGATGGAAACCCGATTCCCTCAGC
AATCGCAGCAAACTCCGGCATCTACGGAAGCGGATACCCATACGATGTGCCAGATTACGCTTAAGGATCG
ATCCACTAGTCCAGTGTGGTGGAATTCTGCAGATATCCAGCACAGTGGCGGCCGCTCGAGTCTAGAGGGC
CCGTTTAAACCCGCTGATCAGCCTCGACTGTGCCTTCTAGTTGCCAGCCATCTGTTGTTTGCCCCTCCCC
CGTGCCTTCCTTGACCCTGGAAGGTGCCACTCCCACTGTCCTTTCCTAATAAAATGAGGAAATTGCATCG
CATTGTCTGAGTAGGTGTCATTCTATTCTGGGGGGTGGGGTGGGGCAGGACAGCAAGGGGGAGGATTGGG
AAGACAATAGCAGGCATGCTGGGGATGCGGTGGGCTCTATGGCTTCTGAGGCGGAAAGAACCAGCTGGGG
CTCTAGGGGGTATCCCC
[124 nt withheld, positions 2608-2731]
C
[91 nt withheld, positions 2733-2823]
A
[49 nt withheld, positions 2825-2873]
CCTTTGACGTTGGAGTCCACGTTCTTT
[37 nt withheld, positions 2901-2937]
ACCCTATCTCGGTCTATTCTTTTGATTTATAAGGGATTTTGCCGATTTCGGCCTATTGGTTAAAAAATGA
GCTGATTTAACAAAAATTTAACGCGAATTAATTCTGTGGAATGTGTGTCAGTTAGGGTGTGGAAAGTCCC
CAGGCTCCCCAGCAGGCAGAAGTATGCAAAGCATGCATCTCAATTAGTCAGCAACCAGGTGTGGAAAGTC
CCCAGGCTCCCCAGCAGGCAGAAGTATGCAAAGCATGCATCTCAATTAGTCAGCAACCATAGTCCCGCCC
CTAACTCCGCCCATCCCGCCCCTAACTCCGCCCAGTTCCGCCCATTCTCCGCCCCATGGCTGACTAATTT
TTTTTATTTATGCAGAGGCCGAGGCCGCCTCTGCCTCTGAGCTATTCCAGAAGTAGTGAGGAGGCTTTTT
TGGAGGCCTAGGCTTTTGCAAAAAGCTCCCGGGAGCTTGTATATCCATTTTCGGATCTGATCAGCACGTG
ATGAAAAAGCCTGAACTCACCGCGACGTCTGTCGAGAAGTTTCTGATCGAAAAGTTCGACAGCGTCTCCG
ACCTGATGCAGCTCTCGGAGGGCGAAGAATCTCGTGCTTTCAGCTTCGATGTAGGAGGGCGTGGATATGT
CCTGCGGGTAAATAGCTGCGCCGATGGTTTCTACAAAGATCGTTATGTTTATCGGCACTTTGCATCGGCC
GCGCTCCCGATTCCGGAAGTGCTTGACATTGGGGAATTCAGCGAGAGCCTGACCTATTGCATCTCCCGCC
GTGCACAGGGTGTCACGTTGCAAGACCTGCCTGAAACCGAACTGCCCGCTGTTCTGCAGCCGGTCGCGGA
GGCCATGGATGCGATCGCTGCGGCCGATCTTAGCCAGACGAGCGGGTTCGGCCCATTCGGACCGCAAGGA
ATCGGTCAATACACTACATGGCGTGATTTCATATGCGCGATTGCTGATCCCCATGTGTATCACTGGCAAA
CTGTGATGGACGACACCGTCAGTGCGTCCGTCGCGCAGGCTCTCGATGAGCTGATGCTTTGGGCCGAGGA
CTGCCCCGAAGTCCGGCACCTCGTGCACGCGGATTTCGGCTCCAACAATGTCCTGACGGACAATGGCCGC
ATAACAGCGGTCATTGACTGGAGCGAGGCGATGTTCGGGGATTCCCAATACGAGGTCGCCAACATCTTCT
TCTGGAGGCCGTGGTTGGCTTGTATGGAGCAGCAGACGCGCTACTTCGAGCGGAGGCATCCGGAGCTTGC
AGGATCGCCGCGGCTCCGGGCGTATATGCTCCGCATTGGTCTTGACCAACTCTATCAGAGCTTGGTTGAC
GGCAATTTCGATGATGCAGCTTGGGCGCAGGGTCGATGCGACGCAATCGTCCGATCCGGAGCCGGGACTG
TCGGGCGTACACAAATCGCCCGCAGAAGCGCGGCCGTCTGGACCGATGGCTGTGTAGAAGTACTCGCCGA
TAGTGGAAACCGACGCCCCAGCACTCGTCCGAGGGCAAAGGAATAGCACGTGCTACGAGATTTCGATTCC
ACCGCCGCCTTCTATGAAAGGTTGGGCTTCGGAATCGTTTTCCGGGACGCCGGCTGGATGATCCTCCAGC
GCGGGGATCTCATGCTGGAGTTCTTCGCCCACCCCAACTTGTTTATTGCAGCTTATAATGGTTACAAATA
AAGCAATAGCATCACAAATTTCACAAATAAAGCATTTTTTTCACTGCATTCTAGTTGTGGTTTGTCCAAA
CTCATCAATGTATCTTATCATGTCTGTATACCGTCGACCTCTAGCTAGAGCTTGGCGTAATCATGGTCAT
AGCTGTTTCCTGTGTGAAATTGTTATCCGCTCACAATTCCACACAACATACGAGCCGGAAGCATAAAGTG
TAAAGCCTGGGGTGCCTAATGAGTGAGCTAACTCACATTAATTGCGTTGCGCTCACTGCCCGCTTTCCAG
TCGGGAAACCTGTCGTGCCAGCTGCATTAATGAATCGGCCAACGCGCGGGGAGAGGCGGTTTGCGTATTG
GGCGCTCTTCCGCTTCCTCGCTCACTGACTCGCTGCGCTCGGTCGTTCGGCTGCGGCGAGCGGTATCAGC
TCACTCAAAGGCGGTAATACGGTTATCCACAGAATCAGGGGATAACGCAGGAAAGAACATGTGAGCAAAA
GGCCAGCAAAAGGCCAGGAACCGTAAAAAGGCCGCGTTGCTGGCGTTTTTCCATAGGCTCCGCCCCCCTG
ACGAGCATCACAAAAATCGACGCTCAAGTCAGAGGTGGCGAAACCCGACAGGACTATAAAGATACCAGGC
GTTTCCCCCTGGAAGCTCCCTCGTGCGCTCTCCTGTTCCGACCCTGCCGCTTACCGGATACCTGTCCGCC
TTTCTCCCTTCGGGAAGCGTGGCGCTTTCTCATAGCTCACGCTGTAGGTATCTCAGTTCGGTGTAGGTCG
TTCGCTCCAAGCTGGGCTGTGTGCACGAACCCCCCGTTCAGCCCGACCGCTGCGCCTTATCCGGTAACTA
TCGTCTTGAGTCCAACCCGGTAAGACACGACTTATCGCCACTGGCAGCAGCCACTGGTAACAGGATTAGC
AGAGCGAGGTATGTAGGCGGTGCTACAGAGTTCTTGAAGTGGTGGCCTAACTACGGCTACACTAGAAGAA
CAGTATTTGGTATCTGCGCTCTGCTGAAGCCAGTTACCTTCGGAAAAAGAGTTGGTAGCTCTTGATCCGG
CAAACAAACCACCGCTGGTAGCGGTGGTTTTTTTGTTTGCAAGCAGCAGATTACGCGCAGAAAAAAAGGA
TCTCAAGAAGATCCTTTGATCTTTTCTACGGGGTCTGACGCTCAGTGGAACGAAAACTCACGTTAAGGGA
TTTTGGTCATGAGATTATCAAAAAGGATCTTCACCTAGATCCTTTTAAATTAAAAATGAAGTTTTAAATC
AATCTAAAGTATATATGAGTAAACTTGGTCTGACAGTTACCAATGCTTAATCAGTGAGGCACCTATCTCA
GCGATCTGTCTATTTCGTTCATCCATAGTTGCCTGACTCCCCGTCGTGTAGATAACTACGATACGGGAGG
GCTTACCATCTGGCCCCAGTGCTGCAATGATACCGCGAGACCCACGCTCACCGGCTCCAGATTTATCAGC
AATAAACCAGCCAGCCGGAAGGGCCGAGCGCAGAAGTGGTCCTGCAACTTTATCCGCCTCCATCCAGTCT
ATTAATTGTTGCCGGGAAGCTAGAGTAAGTAGTTCGCCAGTTAATAGTTTGCGCAACGTTGTTGCCATTG
CTACAGGCATCGTGGTGTCACGCTCGTCGTTTGGTATGGCTTCATTCAGCTCCGGTTCCCAACGATCAAG
GCGAGTTACATGATCCCCCATGTTGTGCAAAAAAGCGGTTAGCTCCTTCGGTCCTCCGATCGTTGTCAGA
AGTAAGTTGGCCGCAGTGTTATCACTCATGGTTATGGCAGCACTGCATAATTCTCTTACTGTCATGCCAT
CCGTAAGATGCTTTTCTGTGACTGGTGAGTACTCAACCAAGTCATTCTGAGAATAGTGTATGCGGCGACC
GAGTTGCTCTTGCCCGGCGTCAATACGGGATAATACCGCGCCACATAGCAGAACTTTAAAAGTGCTCATC
ATTGGAAAACGTTCTTCGGGGCGAAAACTCTCAAGGATCTTACCGCTGTTGAGATCCAGTTCGATGTAAC
CCACTCGTGCACCCAACTGATCTTCAGCATCTTTTACTTTCACCAGCGTTTCTGGGTGAGCAAAAACAGG
AAGGCAAAATGCCGCAAAAAAGGGAATAAGGGCGACACGGAAATGTTGAATACTCATACTCTTCCTTTTT
CAATATTATTGAAGCATTTATCAGGGTTATTGTCTCATGAGCGGATACATATTTGAATGTATTTAGAAAA
ATAAACAAATAGGGGTTCCGCGCACATTTCCCCGAAAAGTGCCACCTGACGTCGACGGATCGGGAGATCT
CCCGATCCCCTATGGTGCACTCTCAGTACAATCTGCTCTGATGCCGCATAGTTAAGCCAGTATCTGCTCC
CTGCTTGTGTGTTGGAGGTCGCTGAGTAGTGCGCGAGCAAAATTTAAGCTACAACAAG
Features (pLannotate 1.2.2; 24 found; start..end, strand, type, name):
     90..469     +  enhancer       CMV enhancer: human cytomegalovirus immediate early enhancer
    470..673     +  promoter       CMV promoter: human cytomegalovirus (CMV) immediate early promoter
    669..702     +  LTR            5' LTR (truncated) (fragment): truncated 5' long terminal repeat (LTR) from HIV-1
    718..736     +  promoter       T7 promoter: promoter for bacteriophage T7 RNA polymerase
    756..1469    +  CDS            CD63: CD63_HUMAN - Also known as MLA1, TSPAN30. Experimental evidence at protein level: Swiss-Prot protein existence level 1. Functions as cell surface receptor for TIMP1 and plays a role in the activation of cellular signaling cascades. Plays a role in the activation of ITGB1 and integrin signaling, leading to the activation of AKT, FAK/PTK2 and MAP kinases. Promotes cell survival, reorganization of the actin cytoskeleton, cell adhesion, spreading and migration, via its role in the activation of AKT and FAK/PTK2. Plays a role in VEGFA signaling via its role in regulating the internalization of KDR/
   1494..1692    +  CDS            MS2 (fragment): bacteriophage MS2 coat protein binds to a specific stem-loop structure in the viral RNA (Peabody, 1993)
   1698..1825    +  CDS            MS2 (fragment): bacteriophage MS2 coat protein binds to a specific stem-loop structure in the viral RNA (Peabody, 1993)
   1845..2195    +  CDS            CAPSD_BPMS2 (fragment): Experimental evidence at protein level: Swiss-Prot protein existence level 1. Acts as a translational repressor of viral replicase synthesis late in infection. This latter function is the result of capsid protein interaction with an RNA hairpin which contains the replicase ribosome-binding site. From Escherichia phage MS2 (Bacteriophage MS2).
   2205..2233    +  CDS            3xHA (fragment): three tandem HA epitope tags
   2338..2562    +  polyA_signal   bGH poly(A) signal: bovine growth hormone polyadenylation signal
   2566..2587    +  promoter       SV40 promoter (fragment): SV40 enhancer and early promoter
   2608..3036    +  rep_origin     f1 ori (sequence partly withheld): f1 bacteriophage origin of replication; arrow indicates direction of (+) strand synthesis
   3050..3379    +  promoter       SV40 promoter: SV40 enhancer and early promoter
   3428..4453    +  CDS            HygR: aminoglycoside phosphotransferase from E. coli; aph(4)-Ia; confers resistance to hygromycin
   4463..4588    +  CDS            ble (fragment): BLE_KLEPN - Experimental evidence at protein level: Swiss-Prot protein existence level 1. Binding protein with a strong affinity to the bleomycin family of antibiotics. Binds to CL990; an antimitotic-antibiotic compound. From Klebsiella pneumoniae.
   4583..4704    +  polyA_signal   SV40 poly(A) signal: SV40 polyadenylation signal
   4777..4793    -  protein_bind   lac operator: The lac repressor binds to the lac operator to inhibit transcription in E. coli. This inhibition can be relieved by adding lactose or isopropyl-β-D-thiogalactopyranoside (IPTG). lac repressor encoded by lacI
   4801..4831    -  promoter       lac promoter: promoter for the E. coli lac operon
   4846..4867    -  protein_bind   CAP binding site: CAP binding activates transcription in the presence of cAMP. E. coli catabolite activator protein
   4880..4972    -  CDS            lacI (fragment): lac repressor; lacI; The lac repressor binds to the lac operator to inhibit transcription in E. coli. This inhibition can be relieved by adding lactose or isopropyl-β-D-thiogalactopyranoside (IPTG).
   5155..5743    -  rep_origin     ori: high-copy-number ColE1/pMB1/pBR322/pUC origin of replication
   5914..6774    -  CDS            AmpR: β-lactamase; bla; confers resistance to ampicillin, carbenicillin, and related antibiotics
   6775..6879    -  promoter       AmpR promoter: bla
   6938..6990    -  misc_feature   bom (fragment): basis of mobility region from pBR322
