[The description below was written by a language model from this plasmid's Addgene catalogue record and pLannotate feature annotations shown in this document.]
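Description:
pMEH343 CD63 MS2 HA is a mammalian expression plasmid of about 7 kb built on a pcDNA 3.1+ Hygro backbone. It is maintained in E. coli at high copy through a ColE1/pUC-type origin and selected with ampicillin via the β-lactamase gene. An f1 origin is also present. For mammalian cells, a separate cassette places the hygromycin phosphotransferase gene under the SV40 enhancer/early promoter with an SV40 polyadenylation signal, allowing selection of stably transfected cells. Short annotated fragments, such as a truncated HIV-1 LTR match, ble, lacI and bom pieces, and the lac promoter/operator region, appear to be backbone remnants or partial sequence matches rather than functional parts of the design.

The payload is a roughly 1.5 kb fusion open reading frame cloned between KpnI and NotI sites. It is driven by the human CMV immediate-early enhancer and promoter and terminated by the bovine growth hormone polyadenylation signal; a T7 promoter lies just upstream of the coding region. The fusion begins with human CD63, a tetraspanin membrane protein. This is followed at its C terminus by two copies of the bacteriophage MS2 coat protein, which the feature table annotates as several adjacent fragments consistent with the recorded tandem "MS2 dimer". It ends in an HA epitope tag for detection; the short annotated match to a 3xHA feature is consistent with a single HA copy. The MS2 coat protein binds a specific RNA stem-loop, so tethering it to CD63 provides a membrane-anchored RNA-binding handle. According to the associated publication title, the construct belongs to a platform for actively loading cargo RNA into extracellular vesicles in order to study the limiting steps of vesicle-mediated delivery.
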