Addgene plasmid #168217: pMEH343 CD63 MS2 HA
Purpose: Mammalian expression of tetraspanin CD63 fused to the MS2 dimer and C-terminal HA tag
Depositing lab: Joshua Leonard. Depositing organization: Northwestern University. Publication: A platform for actively loading cargo RNA to elucidate limiting steps in EV-mediated delivery. Hung ME, Leonard JN. J Extracell Vesicles. 2016 May 13;5:31027. doi: 10.3402/jev.v5.31027. eCollection 2016. PubMed 27189348.
Backbone
  Vector backbone: pcDNA 3.1+ Hygro
  Backbone manufacturer: Clontech
  Backbone size w/o insert (bp): 5569
  Total vector size (bp): 7048
  Vector type: Mammalian Expression
  Selectable markers: Hygromycin
Growth in bacteria
  Bacterial resistance: Ampicillin, 100 μg/mL
  Growth temperature: 37°C
  Growth strain: DH5alpha
  Copy number: High Copy
Gene/Insert
  Gene/Insert name: CD63
  Species: H. sapiens (human)
  Insert size (bp): 1479
  Entrez Gene: CD63 (a.k.a. AD1, HOP-26, ME491, MLA1, OMA81H, Pltgp40, TSPAN30)
  Promoter: CMV
  Tag / fusion protein: MS2 dimer (C terminal on insert); HA (C terminal on insert)
  Cloning method: Restriction Enzyme; 5′ cloning site KpnI (not destroyed); 3′ cloning site NotI (not destroyed)
  Sequencing primers: 5′ CMVF CGCAAATGGGCGGTAGGCGTG; 3′ BGHR TAGAAGGCACAGTCGAGG
Terms and licenses: Academic/Nonprofit Terms; Industry Terms: Not Available to Industry
How to cite: pMEH343 CD63 MS2 HA was a gift from Joshua Leonard (Addgene plasmid # 168217 ; http://n2t.net/addgene:168217 ; RRID:Addgene_168217)
